Addgene plasmid #211425: pcDNA3-C16orf59-mVen
Purpose: mammalian expression of human C16orf59 C-terminally fused to mVenus
Depositing lab: Helmut Pospiech. Depositing organization: Leibniz Institute on Aging - Fritz Lipmann Institute (FLI).
Backbone
  Vector backbone: pcDNA3-mVen
  Vector type: Mammalian Expression
Growth in bacteria
  Bacterial resistance: Ampicillin, 100 μg/mL
  Growth temperature: 37°C
  Growth strain: DH5alpha
  Copy number: High Copy
Gene/Insert
  Gene/Insert name: C16orf59 (alt name: TEDC2)
  Species: H. sapiens (human)
  Entrez Gene: C16orf59 (a.k.a. FLJ13909)
  Tag / fusion protein: mVenus (C terminal on insert)
  Cloning method: Restriction Enzyme; 5′ cloning site BamHI (not destroyed); 3′ cloning site EcoRI (not destroyed)
Terms and licenses: Academic/Nonprofit Terms; Industry Terms: Not Available to Industry
Depositor comments: generated by Julia Kutz (Leibniz Institute on Aging - Fritz Lipmann Institute, D-07745 Jena, Germany)
How to cite: pcDNA3-C16orf59-mVen was a gift from Helmut Pospiech (Addgene plasmid # 211425 ; http://n2t.net/addgene:211425 ; RRID:Addgene_211425)
