[The description below was written by a language model from this plasmid's Addgene catalogue record and pLannotate feature annotations shown in this document.]
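Description:
pcDNA3-C16orf59-mVen is a 7,454 nt mammalian expression plasmid built on a pcDNA3-mVen backbone, designed to produce human C16orf59 (also known as TEDC2) as a fusion with the monomeric yellow fluorescent protein mVenus at its C terminus. It is propagated in E. coli through a high-copy ColE1/pUC-type origin and selected with ampicillin via the β-lactamase gene and its native promoter. An f1 origin is also present, which in principle permits single-stranded DNA production.

The TEDC2 coding sequence was inserted between BamHI and EcoRI sites, both retained, and sits upstream of a mammalian codon-optimised mVenus carrying the monomerising A206K mutation, with a short linker region separating the two annotated coding sequences. Transcription is driven by the human cytomegalovirus immediate early enhancer and promoter and terminated by the bovine growth hormone polyadenylation signal. T7 and SP6 promoters flank the cassette, as is usual for pcDNA3, and can serve for in vitro transcription or as sequencing primer sites. A separate SV40 early promoter drives the neomycin phosphotransferase gene followed by an SV40 polyadenylation signal, allowing G418 selection of stably transfected mammalian cells. Several small annotations, including the truncated HIV-1 LTR, ble, lacI, bom and short SV40 promoter fragments, appear to be partial sequence matches or backbone remnants rather than functional elements.

The stated purpose is mammalian expression of the tagged protein. Such a fluorescent fusion would suit imaging of its subcellular localisation in transfected cells, though the record names no specific experiment.
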