Features (pLannotate 1.2.2; 22 found; start..end, strand, type, name):
     45..97      -  misc_feature   bom (fragment): basis of mobility region from pBR322
    252..631     +  enhancer       CMV enhancer: human cytomegalovirus immediate early enhancer
    632..835     +  promoter       CMV promoter: human cytomegalovirus (CMV) immediate early promoter
    831..864     +  LTR            5' LTR (truncated) (fragment): truncated 5' long terminal repeat (LTR) from HIV-1
    880..898     +  promoter       T7 promoter: promoter for bacteriophage T7 RNA polymerase
    933..2231    +  CDS            TEDC2: TEDC2_HUMAN - Also known as C16orf59 From Homo sapiens (Human).
   2295..3014    +  CDS            mVenus: Venus YFP with monomerizing A206K mutation (Nagai et al., 2002; Kremers et al., 2006) mammalian codon-optimized
   3024..3042    -  promoter       SP6 promoter: promoter for bacteriophage SP6 RNA polymerase
   3068..3292    +  polyA_signal   bGH poly(A) signal: bovine growth hormone polyadenylation signal
   3296..3317    +  promoter       SV40 promoter (fragment): SV40 enhancer and early promoter
   3338..3766    +  rep_origin     f1 ori (sequence partly withheld): f1 bacteriophage origin of replication; arrow indicates direction of (+) strand synthesis
   3780..4109    +  promoter       SV40 promoter: SV40 enhancer and early promoter
   4176..4967    +  CDS            neo: KKA2_KLEPN - Also known as kan, nptII. Experimental evidence at protein level: Swiss-Prot protein existence level 1. Resistance to kanamycin, neomycin, paromomycin, ribostamycin, butirosin and gentamicin B. From Klebsiella pneumoniae.
   4991..5149    +  CDS            ble (fragment): BLE_KLEPN - Experimental evidence at protein level: Swiss-Prot protein existence level 1. Binding protein with a strong affinity to the bleomycin family of antibiotics. Binds to CL990; an antimitotic-antibiotic compound. From Klebsiella pneumoniae.
   5144..5265    +  polyA_signal   SV40 poly(A) signal: SV40 polyadenylation signal
   5338..5354    -  protein_bind   lac operator: The lac repressor binds to the lac operator to inhibit transcription in E. coli. This inhibition can be relieved by adding lactose or isopropyl-β-D-thiogalactopyranoside (IPTG). lac repressor encoded by lacI
   5362..5392    -  promoter       lac promoter: promoter for the E. coli lac operon
   5407..5428    -  protein_bind   CAP binding site: CAP binding activates transcription in the presence of cAMP. E. coli catabolite activator protein
   5441..5533    -  CDS            lacI (fragment): lac repressor; lacI; The lac repressor binds to the lac operator to inhibit transcription in E. coli. This inhibition can be relieved by adding lactose or isopropyl-β-D-thiogalactopyranoside (IPTG).
   5716..6304    -  rep_origin     ori: high-copy-number ColE1/pMB1/pBR322/pUC origin of replication
   6475..7335    -  CDS            AmpR: β-lactamase; bla; confers resistance to ampicillin, carbenicillin, and related antibiotics
   7336..7440    -  promoter       AmpR promoter: bla
>Addgene plasmid #211425 | pcDNA3-C16orf59-mVen | addgene full sequence | sequence record 419247 | Addgene NGS Result
AAGTGCCACCTGACGTCGACGGATCGGGAGATCTCCCGATCCCCTATGGTGCACTCTCAGTACAATCTGC
TCTGATGCCGCATAGTTAAGCCAGTATCTGCTCCCTGCTTGTGTGTTGGAGGTCGCTGAGTAGTGCGCGA
GCAAAATTTAAGCTACAACAAGGCAAGGCTTGACCGACAATTGCATGAAGAATCTGCTTAGGGTTAGGCG
TTTTGCGCTGCTTCGCGATGTACGGGCCAGATATACGCGTTGACATTGATTATTGACTAGTTATTAATAG
TAATCAATTACGGGGTCATTAGTTCATAGCCCATATATGGAGTTCCGCGTTACATAACTTACGGTAAATG
GCCCGCCTGGCTGACCGCCCAACGACCCCCGCCCATTGACGTCAATAATGACGTATGTTCCCATAGTAAC
GCCAATAGGGACTTTCCATTGACGTCAATGGGTGGAGTATTTACGGTAAACTGCCCACTTGGCAGTACAT
CAAGTGTATCATATGCCAAGTACGCCCCCTATTGACGTCAATGACGGTAAATGGCCCGCCTGGCATTATG
CCCAGTACATGACCTTATGGGACTTTCCTACTTGGCAGTACATCTACGTATTAGTCATCGCTATTACCAT
GGTGATGCGGTTTTGGCAGTACATCAATGGGCGTGGATAGCGGTTTGACTCACGGGGATTTCCAAGTCTC
CACCCCATTGACGTCAATGGGAGTTTGTTTTGGCACCAAAATCAACGGGACTTTCCAAAATGTCGTAACA
ACTCCGCCCCATTGACGCAAATGGGCGGTAGGCGTGTACGGTGGGAGGTCTATATAAGCAGAGCTCTCTG
GCTAACTAGAGAACCCACTGCTTACTGGCTTATCGAAATTAATACGACTCACTATAGGGAGACCCAAGCT
TGGTACCGAGCTCGGATCCTTCATGCTGCCGGCGGGCTGCTCGCGCCGGCTGGTGGCCGAGCTGCAGGGC
GCCCTGGACGCCTGCGCACAGCGACAATTGCAATTGGAGCAGAGCCTGCGCGTTTGCCGTCGGCTGCTGC
ATGCCTGGGAACCAACTGGGACCCGGGCTTTGAAGCCACCTCCAGGGCCAGAAACTAATGGAGAGGACCC
CCTTCCAGCATGCACACCCAGTCCACAAGACCTCAAAGAGTTGGAGTTTCTGACCCAGGCACTGGAGAAG
GCTGTACGAGTTCGAAGAGGCATCACTAAGGCCGGAGAGAGAGACAAGGCCCCCAGCCTGAAATCTAGGT
CCATTGTCACCTCTTCTGGCACGACAGCCTCCGCCCCACCGCATTCCCCAGGCCAAGCTGGTGGCCATGC
TTCAGACACGAGACCCACCAAGGGCCTCCGCCAGACCACGGTGCCTGCCAAGGGCCACCCTGAGCGCCGG
CTGCTGTCAGTGGGGGATGGGACCCGTGTTGGGATGGGAGCCCGAACCCCCAGGCCTGGGGCGGGCCTCA
GGGACCAGCAAATGGCCCCATCCGCTGCTCCTCAGGCCCCAGAAGCCTTCACACTCAAGGAGAAGGGGCA
CCTGCTGCGGCTGCCTGCGGCATTCAGGAAAGCAGCTTCCCAGAACTCGAGCCTGTGGGCCCAGCTCAGT
TCCACACAGACCAGTGATTCCACGGATGCCGCCGCTGCCAAAACCCAGTTCCTCCAGAACATGCAGACAG
CTTCAGGCGGGCCCCAGCCCAGGCTCAGTGCTGTGGAGGTGGAGGCGGAGGCGGGGCGCCTGCGGAAGGC
CTGCTCGCTGCTGAGACTGCGCATGAGGGAGGAGCTCTCGGCAGCCCCCATGGACTGGATGCAGGAGTAC
CGCTGCCTGCTCACGCTGGAGGGGCTGCAGGCCATGGTGGGCCAGTGTCTGCACAGGCTGCAGGAGCTGC
GTGCAGCGGTGGCGGAACAGCCACCAAGACCATGTCCTGTGGGGAGGCCCCCCGGAGCCTCGCCGTCCTG
TGGGGGTAGAGCGGAGCCTGCATGGAGCCCCCAGCTGCTTGTCTACTCCAGCACCCAGGAGCTGCAGACC
CTGGCGGCCCTCAAGCTGCGAGTGGCTGTGCTGGACCAGCAGATCCACTTGGAAAAGGTCCTGATGGCTG
AACTCCTCCCCCTGGTAAGCGCTGCACAGCCGCAGGGGCCGCCCTGGCTGGCCCTGTGCCGGGCTGTGCA
CAGCCTGCTCTGCGAGGGAGGAGCACGTGTCCTTACCATCCTGCGGGATGAACCTGCAGTCGAATTCTGC
AGATATCCATCACACTGGCGGCCGCTCGAGCATGCATCTAGACCGGTCGCCACCATGGTGAGCAAGGGCG
AGGAGCTGTTCACCGGGGTGGTGCCCATCCTGGTCGAGCTGGACGGCGACGTAAACGGCCACAAGTTCAG
CGTGTCCGGCGAGGGCGAGGGCGATGCCACCTACGGCAAGCTGACCCTGAAGCTGATCTGCACCACCGGC
AAGCTGCCCGTGCCCTGGCCCACCCTCGTGACCACCCTGGGCTACGGCCTGCAGTGCTTCGCCCGCTACC
CCGACCACATGAAGCAGCACGACTTCTTCAAGTCCGCCATGCCCGAAGGCTACGTCCAGGAGCGCACCAT
CTTCTTCAAGGACGACGGCAACTACAAGACCCGCGCCGAGGTGAAGTTCGAGGGCGACACCCTGGTGAAC
CGCATCGAGCTGAAGGGCATCGACTTCAAGGAGGACGGCAACATCCTGGGGCACAAGCTGGAGTACAACT
ACAACAGCCACAACGTCTATATCACCGCCGACAAGCAGAAGAACGGCATCAAGGCCAACTTCAAGATCCG
CCACAACATCGAGGACGGCGGCGTGCAGCTCGCCGACCACTACCAGCAGAACACCCCCATCGGCGACGGC
CCCGTGCTGCTGCCCGACAACCACTACCTGAGCTACCAGTCCAAGCTGAGCAAAGACCCCAACGAGAAGC
GCGATCACATGGTCCTGCTGGAGTTCGTGACCGCCGCCGGGATCACTCTCGGCATGGACGAGCTGTACAA
GTAAGGGCCCTATTCTATAGTGTCACCTAAATGCTAGAGCTCGCTGATCAGCCTCGACTGTGCCTTCTAG
TTGCCAGCCATCTGTTGTTTGCCCCTCCCCCGTGCCTTCCTTGACCCTGGAAGGTGCCACTCCCACTGTC
CTTTCCTAATAAAATGAGGAAATTGCATCGCATTGTCTGAGTAGGTGTCATTCTATTCTGGGGGGTGGGG
TGGGGCAGGACAGCAAGGGGGAGGATTGGGAAGACAATAGCAGGCATGCTGGGGATGCGGTGGGCTCTAT
GGCTTCTGAGGCGGAAAGAACCAGCTGGGGCTCTAGGGGGTATCCCC
[124 nt withheld, positions 3338-3461]
C
[91 nt withheld, positions 3463-3553]
A
[49 nt withheld, positions 3555-3603]
CCTTTGACGTTGGAGTCCACGTTCTTT
[37 nt withheld, positions 3631-3667]
ACCCTATCTCGGTCTATTCTTTTGATTTATAAGGGATTTTGCCGATTTCGGCCTATTGGTTAAAAAATGA
GCTGATTTAACAAAAATTTAACGCGAATTAATTCTGTGGAATGTGTGTCAGTTAGGGTGTGGAAAGTCCC
CAGGCTCCCCAGCAGGCAGAAGTATGCAAAGCATGCATCTCAATTAGTCAGCAACCAGGTGTGGAAAGTC
CCCAGGCTCCCCAGCAGGCAGAAGTATGCAAAGCATGCATCTCAATTAGTCAGCAACCATAGTCCCGCCC
CTAACTCCGCCCATCCCGCCCCTAACTCCGCCCAGTTCCGCCCATTCTCCGCCCCATGGCTGACTAATTT
TTTTTATTTATGCAGAGGCCGAGGCCGCCTCTGCCTCTGAGCTATTCCAGAAGTAGTGAGGAGGCTTTTT
TGGAGGCCTAGGCTTTTGCAAAAAGCTCCCGGGAGCTTGTATATCCATTTTCGGATCTGATCAAGAGACA
GGATGAGGATCGTTTCGCATGATTGAACAAGATGGATTGCACGCAGGTTCTCCGGCCGCTTGGGTGGAGA
GGCTATTCGGCTATGACTGGGCACAACAGACAATCGGCTGCTCTGATGCCGCCGTGTTCCGGCTGTCAGC
GCAGGGGCGCCCGGTTCTTTTTGTCAAGACCGACCTGTCCGGTGCCCTGAATGAACTGCAGGACGAGGCA
GCGCGGCTATCGTGGCTGGCCACGACGGGCGTTCCTTGCGCAGCTGTGCTCGACGTTGTCACTGAAGCGG
GAAGGGACTGGCTGCTATTGGGCGAAGTGCCGGGGCAGGATCTCCTGTCATCTCACCTTGCTCCTGCCGA
GAAAGTATCCATCATGGCTGATGCAATGCGGCGGCTGCATACGCTTGATCCGGCTACCTGCCCATTCGAC
CACCAAGCGAAACATCGCATCGAGCGAGCACGTACTCGGATGGAAGCCGGTCTTGTCGATCAGGATGATC
TGGACGAAGAGCATCAGGGGCTCGCGCCAGCCGAACTGTTCGCCAGGCTCAAGGCGCGCATGCCCGACGG
CGAGGATCTCGTCGTGACCCATGGCGATGCCTGCTTGCCGAATATCATGGTGGAAAATGGCCGCTTTTCT
GGATTCATCGACTGTGGCCGGCTGGGTGTGGCGGACCGCTATCAGGACATAGCGTTGGCTACCCGTGATA
TTGCTGAAGAGCTTGGCGGCGAATGGGCTGACCGCTTCCTCGTGCTTTACGGTATCGCCGCTCCCGATTC
GCAGCGCATCGCCTTCTATCGCCTTCTTGACGAGTTCTTCTGAGCGGGACTCTGGGGTTCGAAATGACCG
ACCAAGCGACGCCCAACCTGCCATCACGAGATTTCGATTCCACCGCCGCCTTCTATGAAAGGTTGGGCTT
CGGAATCGTTTTCCGGGACGCCGGCTGGATGATCCTCCAGCGCGGGGATCTCATGCTGGAGTTCTTCGCC
CACCCCAACTTGTTTATTGCAGCTTATAATGGTTACAAATAAAGCAATAGCATCACAAATTTCACAAATA
AAGCATTTTTTTCACTGCATTCTAGTTGTGGTTTGTCCAAACTCATCAATGTATCTTATCATGTCTGTAT
ACCGTCGACCTCTAGCTAGAGCTTGGCGTAATCATGGTCATAGCTGTTTCCTGTGTGAAATTGTTATCCG
CTCACAATTCCACACAACATACGAGCCGGAAGCATAAAGTGTAAAGCCTGGGGTGCCTAATGAGTGAGCT
AACTCACATTAATTGCGTTGCGCTCACTGCCCGCTTTCCAGTCGGGAAACCTGTCGTGCCAGCTGCATTA
ATGAATCGGCCAACGCGCGGGGAGAGGCGGTTTGCGTATTGGGCGCTCTTCCGCTTCCTCGCTCACTGAC
TCGCTGCGCTCGGTCGTTCGGCTGCGGCGAGCGGTATCAGCTCACTCAAAGGCGGTAATACGGTTATCCA
CAGAATCAGGGGATAACGCAGGAAAGAACATGTGAGCAAAAGGCCAGCAAAAGGCCAGGAACCGTAAAAA
GGCCGCGTTGCTGGCGTTTTTCCATAGGCTCCGCCCCCCTGACGAGCATCACAAAAATCGACGCTCAAGT
CAGAGGTGGCGAAACCCGACAGGACTATAAAGATACCAGGCGTTTCCCCCTGGAAGCTCCCTCGTGCGCT
CTCCTGTTCCGACCCTGCCGCTTACCGGATACCTGTCCGCCTTTCTCCCTTCGGGAAGCGTGGCGCTTTC
TCATAGCTCACGCTGTAGGTATCTCAGTTCGGTGTAGGTCGTTCGCTCCAAGCTGGGCTGTGTGCACGAA
CCCCCCGTTCAGCCCGACCGCTGCGCCTTATCCGGTAACTATCGTCTTGAGTCCAACCCGGTAAGACACG
ACTTATCGCCACTGGCAGCAGCCACTGGTAACAGGATTAGCAGAGCGAGGTATGTAGGCGGTGCTACAGA
GTTCTTGAAGTGGTGGCCTAACTACGGCTACACTAGAAGAACAGTATTTGGTATCTGCGCTCTGCTGAAG
CCAGTTACCTTCGGAAAAAGAGTTGGTAGCTCTTGATCCGGCAAACAAACCACCGCTGGTAGCGGTGGTT
TTTTTGTTTGCAAGCAGCAGATTACGCGCAGAAAAAAAGGATCTCAAGAAGATCCTTTGATCTTTTCTAC
GGGGTCTGACGCTCAGTGGAACGAAAACTCACGTTAAGGGATTTTGGTCATGAGATTATCAAAAAGGATC
TTCACCTAGATCCTTTTAAATTAAAAATGAAGTTTTAAATCAATCTAAAGTATATATGAGTAAACTTGGT
CTGACAGTTACCAATGCTTAATCAGTGAGGCACCTATCTCAGCGATCTGTCTATTTCGTTCATCCATAGT
TGCCTGACTCCCCGTCGTGTAGATAACTACGATACGGGAGGGCTTACCATCTGGCCCCAGTGCTGCAATG
ATACCGCGAGACCCACGCTCACCGGCTCCAGATTTATCAGCAATAAACCAGCCAGCCGGAAGGGCCGAGC
GCAGAAGTGGTCCTGCAACTTTATCCGCCTCCATCCAGTCTATTAATTGTTGCCGGGAAGCTAGAGTAAG
TAGTTCGCCAGTTAATAGTTTGCGCAACGTTGTTGCCATTGCTACAGGCATCGTGGTGTCACGCTCGTCG
TTTGGTATGGCTTCATTCAGCTCCGGTTCCCAACGATCAAGGCGAGTTACATGATCCCCCATGTTGTGCA
AAAAAGCGGTTAGCTCCTTCGGTCCTCCGATCGTTGTCAGAAGTAAGTTGGCCGCAGTGTTATCACTCAT
GGTTATGGCAGCACTGCATAATTCTCTTACTGTCATGCCATCCGTAAGATGCTTTTCTGTGACTGGTGAG
TACTCAACCAAGTCATTCTGAGAATAGTGTATGCGGCGACCGAGTTGCTCTTGCCCGGCGTCAATACGGG
ATAATACCGCGCCACATAGCAGAACTTTAAAAGTGCTCATCATTGGAAAACGTTCTTCGGGGCGAAAACT
CTCAAGGATCTTACCGCTGTTGAGATCCAGTTCGATGTAACCCACTCGTGCACCCAACTGATCTTCAGCA
TCTTTTACTTTCACCAGCGTTTCTGGGTGAGCAAAAACAGGAAGGCAAAATGCCGCAAAAAAGGGAATAA
GGGCGACACGGAAATGTTGAATACTCATACTCTTCCTTTTTCAATATTATTGAAGCATTTATCAGGGTTA
TTGTCTCATGAGCGGATACATATTTGAATGTATTTAGAAAAATAAACAAATAGGGGTTCCGCGCACATTT
CCCCGAA
